Addgene plasmid #207027: PCUP1-Vac8-GFP-Ura
Purpose: Expression of Vac8-GFP under CPU1 promoter.
Depositing lab: Zhiping Xie. Depositing organization: Shanghai Jiao Tong University. Publication: Membrane recruitment of Atg8 by Hfl1 facilitates turnover of vacuolar membrane proteins in yeast cells approaching stationary phase. He CW, Cui XF, Ma SJ, Xu Q, Ran YP, Chen WZ, Mu JX, Li H, Zhu J, Gong Q, Xie Z. BMC Biol. 2021 Jun 4;19(1):117. doi: 10.1186/s12915-021-01048-7. PubMed 34088313.
Backbone
  Vector backbone: ClhN-GFP-URA
  Vector type: Yeast Expression
Growth in bacteria
  Bacterial resistance: Ampicillin, 100 μg/mL
  Growth temperature: 37°C
  Growth strain: DH5alpha
  Copy number: High Copy
Gene/Insert
  Gene/Insert name: Vac8
  Species: S. cerevisiae (budding yeast)
  Promoter: pCUP1
  Tag / fusion protein: GFP (C terminal on insert)
  Cloning method: Restriction Enzyme; 5′ cloning site unknown (unknown if destroyed)
Terms and licenses: Academic/Nonprofit Terms; Industry Terms: Not Available to Industry
How to cite: PCUP1-Vac8-GFP-Ura was a gift from Zhiping Xie (Addgene plasmid # 207027 ; http://n2t.net/addgene:207027 ; RRID:Addgene_207027)
