[The description below was written by a language model from this plasmid's Addgene catalogue record and pLannotate feature annotations shown in this document.]
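Description:
PCUP1-Vac8-GFP-Ura is a 7.6 kb yeast expression plasmid built on the ClhN-GFP-URA backbone for producing the Saccharomyces cerevisiae vacuolar protein Vac8 as a C-terminal GFP fusion. In E. coli it is maintained as a high-copy plasmid through a ColE1/pUC-type origin and selected with ampicillin via the β-lactamase gene. Short remnants of lacI, rop and the pBR322 bom region, along with flanking T7 and SP6 phage promoters, are leftovers of the cloning vector lineage. Selection in yeast relies on a URA3 marker, which complements uracil auxotrophy. This marker is flanked by two loxP sites, so in principle it can be excised by Cre recombinase and the marker reused. No yeast replication origin or centromere (2μ or CEN/ARS) appears in the feature table, which suggests an integrating design, although the record does not state how the plasmid is maintained in yeast.

The expression cassette begins with the CUP1 metallothionein promoter, whose activity is regulated by copper ions and so allows adjustable expression. It drives the full VAC8 open reading frame, followed after a short linker by the GFP (S65T) variant. An ADH1 terminator lies downstream, separated from the GFP coding sequence by several hundred base pairs that include an annotated tRNA-like element of unstated origin. Vac8 functions in vacuole inheritance and cytoplasm-to-vacuole protein targeting, so the fusion is suited to fluorescence imaging of Vac8 in live yeast. The associated study concerns the turnover of vacuolar membrane proteins as yeast cells approach stationary phase.
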