Features (pLannotate 1.2.2; 16 found; start..end, strand, type, name):
     58..288     +  promoter       CUP1 promoter: S. cerevisiae CUP1; inducible metallothionein promoter, regulated by Cu2+
    289..2022    +  CDS            VAC8: VAC8_YEAST - Also known as YEB3. Experimental evidence at protein level: Swiss-Prot protein existence level 1. Functions in both vacuole inheritance and protein targeting from the cytoplasm to vacuole. From Saccharomyces cerevisiae (strain ATCC 204508 / S288c) (Baker's yeast).
   2041..2751    +  CDS            GFP (S65T): GFP (S65T) is a basic (constitutively fluorescent) green fluorescent protein published in 1995, derived from Aequorea victoria.
   3287..3358    -  ncRNA          tRNA: Accession: RF00005 - tRNA
   3476..3663    +  terminator     ADH1 terminator: S. cerevisiae ADH1; transcription terminator for the S. cerevisiae alcohol dehydrogenase 1 (ADH1) gene
   3715..3748    -  protein_bind   loxP: Cre-mediated recombination occurs in the 8-bp core sequence (GCATACAT). Cre recombinase
   3900..4685    -  CDS            URA3: PYRF_YEAST - Experimental evidence at protein level: Swiss-Prot protein existence level 1. From Saccharomyces cerevisiae (strain ATCC 204508 / S288c) (Baker's yeast).
   5200..5233    -  protein_bind   loxP: Cre-mediated recombination occurs in the 8-bp core sequence (GCATACAT). Cre recombinase
   5287..5305    -  promoter       T7 promoter: promoter for bacteriophage T7 RNA polymerase
   5327..5380    -  CDS            lacI (fragment): lac repressor; lacI; The lac repressor binds to the lac operator to inhibit transcription in E. coli. This inhibition can be relieved by adding lactose or isopropyl-β-D-thiogalactopyranoside (IPTG).
   5563..6151    -  rep_origin     ori: high-copy-number ColE1/pMB1/pBR322/pUC origin of replication
   6322..7182    -  CDS            AmpR: β-lactamase; bla; confers resistance to ampicillin, carbenicillin, and related antibiotics
   7183..7287    -  promoter       AmpR promoter: bla
   7382..7417    +  CDS            rop (fragment): Rop protein, which maintains plasmids at low copy number; rop
   7519..7570    +  misc_feature   bom (fragment): basis of mobility region from pBR322
   7633..2       +  promoter       SP6 promoter (across the origin): promoter for bacteriophage SP6 RNA polymerase
>Addgene plasmid #207027 | PCUP1-Vac8-GFP-Ura | addgene full sequence | sequence record 423102 | Addgene NGS Result
GAACGCGGCCGCCAGCTGAAGCTTCGTACGCTGCAGGTCGTGGGATTCCTGGGTTAATTAGAAAAAGACA
TTTTTGCTGTCAGTCACTGTCAAGAGATTCTTTTGCTGGCATTTCTTCTAGAAGCAAAAAGAGCGATGCG
TCTTTTCCGCTGAACCGTTCCAGCAAAAAAGACTACCAACGCAATATGGATTGTCAGAATCATATAAAAG
AGAAGCAAATAACTCCTTGTCTTGTATCAATTGCATTATAATATCTTCTTGTTAGTGCAATATCATATAG
AAGTCATCATGGGTTCATGTTGTAGTTGCTTGAAAGATTCTTCAGACGAGGCCAGTGTCTCACCAATTGC
CGATAATGAAAGAGAAGCGGTGACTTTATTACTAGGGTATTTGGAGGATAAAGACCAATTAGACTTTTAC
TCTGGTGGTCCACTAAAGGCCCTAACTACTTTGGTGTATTCAGATAATCTAAATTTGCAAAGGAGCGCCG
CTCTGGCATTCGCAGAAATTACTGAAAAATACGTCCGTCAGGTCTCTAGAGAGGTACTGGAACCCATCTT
AATATTATTACAAAGCCAAGATCCACAGATTCAAGTGGCCGCTTGTGCAGCCTTGGGTAATTTGGCCGTT
AATAATGAAAATAAATTATTAATTGTGGAAATGGGAGGCTTAGAGCCATTAATAAACCAAATGATGGGTG
ACAATGTAGAAGTTCAATGTAATGCTGTTGGATGCATTACCAATTTAGCCACAAGGGATGACAATAAACA
TAAGATTGCTACTTCTGGTGCTTTAATTCCATTGACTAAGCTAGCTAAATCCAAACATATAAGAGTTCAG
AGAAATGCTACAGGTGCATTATTAAATATGACACATTCTGAGGAAAATAGAAAAGAATTGGTTAATGCAG
GTGCTGTGCCTGTATTGGTATCTTTACTGTCGTCCACCGATCCTGATGTTCAGTACTATTGTACTACTGC
TTTATCAAATATAGCAGTGGATGAAGCCAATCGCAAGAAGTTGGCTCAAACTGAGCCAAGATTGGTTTCC
AAATTGGTTAGTCTGATGGATTCTCCATCTTCAAGGGTAAAATGTCAAGCTACTTTGGCTTTACGAAACC
TAGCGTCCGATACAAGCTACCAATTAGAAATTGTAAGGGCTGGTGGGTTGCCTCATTTGGTAAAGTTGAT
TCAAAGTGATTCTATACCACTGGTTTTGGCTAGTGTGGCATGCATTAGAAACATTTCTATTCACCCTCTA
AATGAAGGTTTAATTGTTGATGCAGGTTTCTTAAAACCATTAGTAAGATTGTTGGACTATAAGGATTCAG
AAGAAATTCAATGTCACGCCGTATCTACTTTGAGAAATTTGGCTGCATCATCTGAAAAAAACAGAAAAGA
GTTCTTCGAAAGTGGTGCTGTCGAAAAATGTAAGGAACTGGCTCTAGATTCACCTGTTAGTGTTCAAAGT
GAAATTTCCGCATGTTTTGCTATTTTAGCCCTAGCAGATGTCTCCAAATTGGATCTACTGGAAGCAAATA
TCTTAGATGCTTTAATCCCTATGACTTTTTCCCAGAACCAAGAAGTTTCTGGTAATGCTGCTGCTGCTTT
GGCAAATCTATGTTCAAGAGTGAATAATTATACAAAAATTATTGAAGCATGGGATCGTCCGAATGAAGGC
ATTCGTGGATTTCTGATTAGATTTTTGAAAAGTGACTATGCTACCTTTGAACACATTGCGCTATGGACAA
TTTTACAATTGCTAGAAAGTCATAATGATAAAGTGGAAGATTTGGTTAAAAATGATGACGACATCATTAA
CGGAGTGAGAAAAATGGCAGATGTGACCTTTGAGCGTTTACAAAGATCAGGAATTGATGTTAAAAATCCG
GGGAGCAACAACAATCCAAGCTCGAATGATAACAACAGTAATAACAATGACACAGGATCTGAACATCAAC
CTGTAGAGGATGCAAGTTTGGAATTGTATAATATTACTCAACAGATTTTACAATTTTTACATTTAATTAA
CATCGCTAGCAGTAAAGGAGAAGAACTTTTCACTGGAGTTGTCCCAATTCTTGTTGAATTAGATGGTGAT
GTTAATGGGCACAAATTTTCTGTCAGTGGAGAGGGTGAAGGTGATGCAACATACGGAAAACTTACCCTTA
AATTTATTTGCACTACTGGAAAACTACCTGTTCCATGGCCAACACTTGTCACTACTTTCACTTATGGTGT
TCAATGCTTTTCAAGATACCCAGATCATATGAAACGGCATGACTTTTTCAAGAGTGCCATGCCCGAAGGT
TATGTACAGGAAAGAACTATATTTTTCAAAGATGACGGGAACTACAAGACACGTGCTGAAGTCAAGTTTG
AAGGTGATACCCTTGTTAATAGAATCGAGTTAAAAGGTATTGATTTTAAAGAAGATGGAAACATTCTTGG
ACACAAATTGGAATACAACTATAACTCACACAATGTATACATCATGGCAGACAAACAAAAGAATGGAATC
AAAGTTAACTTCAAAATTAGACACAACATTGAAGATGGAAGCGTTCAACTAGCAGACCATTATCAACAAA
ATACTCCAATTGGCGATGGCCCTGTCCTTTTACCAGACAACCATTACCTGTCCACACAATCTGCCCTTTC
GAAAGATCCCAACGAAAAGAGAGACCACATGGTCCTTCTTGAGTTTGTAACAGCTGCTGGGATTACACAT
GGCATGGATGAACTATACAAACCTAGGTGAGGCGCGCCTTTTCTTCAAAAGCGGGACTAGGCATTATAAT
TTTTATCAAAATTTTCTTCTCAGAAGTTTTATTTTCTTTCTCTCCATTTCTTCCATCTTTTTAATCTTTG
TTTCCTTTTTTTACATCATATTACTTCTACCTACTCTACTCTATTCTAATTTCAATTGATTTTTTTTATT
TTATTTTTTTTTTGTTAATAAAAGAAGAAAAAACTTAAAAACGAATAAGAGGCTGTCTTTGTTCCGTAGT
ATATGCCTATTTCCTTCTAGAAGTTTGAAGTGTCGTAAATTTTACCTACGGATAATGTTCGTTACATTGT
TGAATGGCAACTGTAGTGAGGTAATGTTCAAAAAGTGAGAAAGCGGGAGAGAAGGGCTACATACAAAAAC
CAATTCTAGATAACATCTATATCTTCGTTTTTAGAATATATTGTAATAAAACACAATTGATAATACAGTT
CTCTCTTCGTCCTCTGATGGTGGGAGATCTATTAAAAATACAAGTTAGCTGAGCGGGGGAAAAAAATAGG
TCTTACCCGGATTCGAACCGGGGTTGTTCGGATCAAAACCGAAAGTGATAACCACTACACTATAAAACCT
CTTAATTATTGATTTCCACAATAATTTTATCATATATCAACACTATTCTTCACATAGTTTTTTTAATCCC
GGTGTCTCTCATCTGCTAATGAAAATACGTTCAACTTCTAAATAAGCGAATTTCTTATGATTTATGATTT
TTATTATTAAATAAGTTATAAAAAAAATAAGTGTATACAAATTTTAAAGTGACTCTTAGGTTTTAAAACG
AAAATTCTTATTCTTGAGTAACTCTTTCCTGTAGGTCAGGTTGCTTTCTCAGGTATAGTATGAGGTCGCT
CTTATTGACCACACCTCTACCGGCAGATCCGCTAGGGATAACAGGGTAATATCTGCAGGTCGACAACCCT
TAATATAACTTCGTATAATGTATGCTATACGAAGTTATTAGGTCTAGAGATCCCAATACAACAGATCACG
TGATCTTTTTGTAAGATGAAGTTGAAGTAGTGTTGCACCGTGCCAATGCAGGTGGCTATTAGATTAAATA
TGTGATTTGTTCTATTAAGTTTCCTGTATAATTAATGGGGAGCGCTGATTCTCTTTTGGTACGCTTCCCA
TCCAGCATTTCTGTATCTTTCACCTTCAACCTTAGGATCTCTACCCTTGGCGAAAAGTCCTCTGCCAACA
ATGATGATATCTGATCCACCACTTACAACTTCGTCGACGGTTCTGTACTGCTGACCCAATGCATCGCCTT
TGTCGTCTAAACCTACACCTGGGGTCATGATTAGCCAATCAAACCCTTCTTCTCTTCCTCCCATATCGTT
CTGAGCAATGAACCCAATAACGAAATCTTTATCACTCTTTGCAATATCAACGGTACCCTTAGTATATTCA
CCGTGTGCTAGAGAACCCTTGGAAGACAATTCAGCAAGCATCAATAATCCCCTTGGTTCTTTGGTGACCT
CTTGCGCACCTTGTTTCAAGCCAGCAACAATACCAGCACCAGTAACCCCGTGGGCGTTGGTGATATCAGA
CCATTCTGCGATACGGTAAACGCCCGATGTATATTGTAATTTGACTGTGTTACCGATATCGGCGAATTTT
CTGTCCTCAAATATCAAGAACTTGTATTTCTCTGCCAATGCTTTCAATGGAACGACAGTACCCTCATAAC
TGAAATCATCCAAGATATCAACGTGTGTTTTCAAAAGGCAAATGTATGGACCCAACGTTTCAACAAGTTT
CAATAGCTCATCAGTCGAACGAACGTCAAGAGAAGCACACAAATTGGTCTTCTTTTCATCCATTAAACGT
AAAAGTTTCGATGCAACCGGACTTGCATGAGTCTCAGCTCTACTGGTATATGATTTTGTGGACATGGTGC
AACTAATTGACGGGAGTGTATTGACGCTGGCGTACTGGCTTTCACAAAATGGCCCAATCACAACCACATC
TTAGATAGTTGAAATGACTTTAGATAACATCAATTGAGATGAGCTTAATCATGTCAAAGCTAAAAGTGTC
ACCATGAACGACAATTCTTAAGCAAATCACGTGATATAGATCCACGAATAACCACCATTTGATGCTCGAG
GCAAGTAATGTGTGTAAAAAAATGCGTTACCACCATCCAATGCAGACCGATCTTCTACCCAGAATCACAT
ATATTTATGTACCGAGTACCTTTTTTCTATCTTCCAATTGCTTCTCCCATATGATTGTCTCCGTAAGCTC
GAAATTTCTAAGTTGGATTTTAATCTTCACGCAGGATGACAGTTCGATGAGCTTCTGAGGAGTGTTTAGA
ACATAATCATTTATCCATGGTCTATCTCTTCTTGTCGCTTTTTCTCCTCGATAGAACCTAAATAAAACGA
GCTCTCGAGAACCCTTAATATAACTTCGTATAATGTATGCTATACGAAGTTATTAGGTGATATCAGATCC
ACTAGTGGCCTATGCGGCCGCGGATCTGCCGGTCTCCCTATAGTGAGTCGTATTAATTTCGATAAGCCAG
GTTAACCTGCATTAATGAATCGGCCAACGCGCGGGGAGAGGCGGTTTGCGTATTGGGCGCTCTTCCGCTT
CCTCGCTCACTGACTCGCTGCGCTCGGTCGTTCGGCTGCGGCGAGCGGTATCAGCTCACTCAAAGGCGGT
AATACGGTTATCCACAGAATCAGGGGATAACGCAGGAAAGAACATGTGAGCAAAAGGCCAGCAAAAGGCC
AGGAACCGTAAAAAGGCCGCGTTGCTGGCGTTTTTCCATAGGCTCCGCCCCCCTGACGAGCATCACAAAA
ATCGACGCTCAAGTCAGAGGTGGCGAAACCCGACAGGACTATAAAGATACCAGGCGTTTCCCCCTGGAAG
CTCCCTCGTGCGCTCTCCTGTTCCGACCCTGCCGCTTACCGGATACCTGTCCGCCTTTCTCCCTTCGGGA
AGCGTGGCGCTTTCTCATAGCTCACGCTGTAGGTATCTCAGTTCGGTGTAGGTCGTTCGCTCCAAGCTGG
GCTGTGTGCACGAACCCCCCGTTCAGCCCGACCGCTGCGCCTTATCCGGTAACTATCGTCTTGAGTCCAA
CCCGGTAAGACACGACTTATCGCCACTGGCAGCAGCCACTGGTAACAGGATTAGCAGAGCGAGGTATGTA
GGCGGTGCTACAGAGTTCTTGAAGTGGTGGCCTAACTACGGCTACACTAGAAGAACAGTATTTGGTATCT
GCGCTCTGCTGAAGCCAGTTACCTTCGGAAAAAGAGTTGGTAGCTCTTGATCCGGCAAACAAACCACCGC
TGGTAGCGGTGGTTTTTTTGTTTGCAAGCAGCAGATTACGCGCAGAAAAAAAGGATCTCAAGAAGATCCT
TTGATCTTTTCTACGGGGTCTGACGCTCAGTGGAACGAAAACTCACGTTAAGGGATTTTGGTCATGAGAT
TATCAAAAAGGATCTTCACCTAGATCCTTTTAAATTAAAAATGAAGTTTTAAATCAATCTAAAGTATATA
TGAGTAAACTTGGTCTGACAGTTACCAATGCTTAATCAGTGAGGCACCTATCTCAGCGATCTGTCTATTT
CGTTCATCCATAGTTGCCTGACTCCCCGTCGTGTAGATAACTACGATACGGGAGGGCTTACCATCTGGCC
CCAGTGCTGCAATGATACCGCGAGACCCACGCTCACCGGCTCCAGATTTATCAGCAATAAACCAGCCAGC
CGGAAGGGCCGAGCGCAGAAGTGGTCCTGCAACTTTATCCGCCTCCATCCAGTCTATTAATTGTTGCCGG
GAAGCTAGAGTAAGTAGTTCGCCAGTTAATAGTTTGCGCAACGTTGTTGCCATTGCTACAGGCATCGTGG
TGTCACGCTCGTCGTTTGGTATGGCTTCATTCAGCTCCGGTTCCCAACGATCAAGGCGAGTTACATGATC
CCCCATGTTGTGCAAAAAAGCGGTTAGCTCCTTCGGTCCTCCGATCGTTGTCAGAAGTAAGTTGGCCGCA
GTGTTATCACTCATGGTTATGGCAGCACTGCATAATTCTCTTACTGTCATGCCATCCGTAAGATGCTTTT
CTGTGACTGGTGAGTACTCAACCAAGTCATTCTGAGAATAGTGTATGCGGCGACCGAGTTGCTCTTGCCC
GGCGTCAATACGGGATAATACCGCGCCACATAGCAGAACTTTAAAAGTGCTCATCATTGGAAAACGTTCT
TCGGGGCGAAAACTCTCAAGGATCTTACCGCTGTTGAGATCCAGTTCGATGTAACCCACTCGTGCACCCA
ACTGATCTTCAGCATCTTTTACTTTCACCAGCGTTTCTGGGTGAGCAAAAACAGGAAGGCAAAATGCCGC
AAAAAAGGGAATAAGGGCGACACGGAAATGTTGAATACTCATACTCTTCCTTTTTCAATATTATTGAAGC
ATTTATCAGGGTTATTGTCTCATGAGCGGATACATATTTGAATGTATTTAGAAAAATAAACAAATAGGGG
TTCCGCGCACATTTCCCCGAAAAGTGCCACCTGACGTCTAAGAAACCATTATTATCATGACATTAACCTA
TAAAAATAGGCGTATCACGAGGCCCTTTCGTCTCGCGCGTTTCGGTGATGACGGTGAAAACCTCTGACAC
ATGCAGCTCCCGGAGACGGTCACAGCTTGTCTGTAAGCGGATGCCGGGAGCAGACAAGCCCGTCAGGGCG
CGTCAGCGGGTGTTGGCGGGTGTCGGGGCTGGCTTAACTATGCGGCATCAGAGCAGATTGTACTGAGAGT
GCACCATATGGACATATTGTCGTTAGAACGCGGCTACAATTAATACATAACCTTATGTATCATACACATA
CGATTTAGGTGACACTATA
